Addgene plasmid #118804: pHBS1396 [IBB-GFP-mCherry3E]-[BFP-P2A-TDP43 WT]
Purpose: To test the effect of sequence on TDP43 splicing activity
Depositing lab: Rajat Rohatgi. Depositing organization: Stanford University. Publication: Phase separation-deficient TDP43 remains functional in splicing. Schmidt HB, Barreau A, Rohatgi R. Nat Commun. 2019 Oct 25;10(1):4890. doi: 10.1038/s41467-019-12740-2. PubMed 31653829.
Backbone
  Vector backbone: pBI
  Vector type: Mammalian Expression
Growth in bacteria
  Bacterial resistance: Ampicillin, 100 μg/mL
  Growth temperature: 37°C
  Growth strain: DH5alpha
  Copy number: High Copy
Gene/Insert
  Gene/Insert name: TARDBP mutant
  Species: H. sapiens (human)
  Entrez Gene: TARDBP (a.k.a. ALS10, TDP-43)
  Cloning method: Gibson Cloning
Terms and licenses: Academic/Nonprofit Terms; Industry Terms: Not Available to Industry
Depositor comments: Category 3: TDP43 splicing reporters
How to cite: pHBS1396 [IBB-GFP-mCherry3E]-[BFP-P2A-TDP43 WT] was a gift from Rajat Rohatgi (Addgene plasmid # 118804 ; http://n2t.net/addgene:118804 ; RRID:Addgene_118804)
