[The description below was written by a language model from this plasmid's Addgene catalogue record and pLannotate feature annotations shown in this document.]
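Description:
pHBS1396 [IBB-GFP-mCherry3E]-[BFP-P2A-TDP43 WT] is a 9.7 kb mammalian expression plasmid built on the bidirectional pBI backbone. It carries a splicing reporter and a TDP43 expression unit on one molecule, so both are delivered to the same transfected cell. It is propagated in E. coli through a high-copy ColE1/pUC-type origin and selected with ampicillin (AmpR, β-lactamase). The two divergent transcription units share a central CMV enhancer region. Each ends in its own rabbit β-globin intron and β-globin polyadenylation signal. Short lacI and str fragments and attB2 remnants appear to be backbone or cloning leftovers.

In the forward direction, the CMV enhancer/promoter drives TagBFP followed by human TARDBP (TDP43). The plasmid name indicates a P2A peptide between them. This is not annotated separately, but it would fall in the linker region after TagBFP. P2A would release TDP43 untagged, with blue fluorescence reporting its expression level. The catalogue lists the insert as "TARDBP mutant", whereas the name says WT, so this is probably the wild-type reference within a series of variants.

In the opposite direction, a minimal CMV promoter drives a KPNA2 fragment, the importin-β-binding (IBB) domain, which directs nuclear import. It is fused to superfolder GFP and then to mCherry. The mCherry coding sequence is split into two annotated fragments by a segment containing CFTR sequence. CFTR exon 9 is a well-known TDP43 splicing target, though the record does not specify which exon is present. TDP43-dependent handling of this segment presumably determines whether intact mCherry is made, with GFP as an internal reference. The stated purpose is to test how TDP43 sequence affects its splicing activity.
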