Features (pLannotate 1.2.2; 24 found; start..end, strand, type, name):
     96..399     +  enhancer       CMV enhancer: human cytomegalovirus immediate early enhancer
    400..603     +  promoter       CMV promoter: human cytomegalovirus (CMV) immediate early promoter
    677..1372    +  CDS            TagBFP: TagBFP is a basic (constitutively fluorescent) blue fluorescent protein published in 2008, derived from Entacmaea quadricolor. It is reported to be a very rapidly-maturing monomer with very low acid sensitivity.
   1373..1438    +  misc_feature   MCS: multiple cloning site
   1520..2761    +  CDS            TARDBP: TADBP_HUMAN - Also known as TDP43. Experimental evidence at protein level: Swiss-Prot protein existence level 1. RNA-binding protein that is involved in various steps of RNA biogenesis and processing (PubMed:23519609). Preferentially binds, via its two RNA recognition motifs RRM1 and RRM2, to GU-repeats on RNA molecules predominantly localized within long introns and in the 3'UTR of mRNAs (PubMed:23519609, PubMed:24240615, PubMed:24464995). In turn, regulates the splicing of many non-coding and protein-coding RNAs including proteins involved in neuronal survival, as well as mRNAs that encode p
   2770..2794    -  protein_bind   attB2: mutant version of attB; recombination site for the Gateway® BP reaction BP Clonase™
   2849..3421    +  intron         β-globin intron: intron from rabbit β-globin gene
   3425..3547    +  CDS            HBB: HBB_COLGU - Experimental evidence at transcript level: Swiss-Prot protein existence level 2. Involved in oxygen transport from the lung to the various peripheral tissues. From Colobus guereza (Mantled guereza) (Eastern black-and-white colobus monkey).
   3618..3673    +  polyA_signal   β-globin poly(A) signal: rabbit β-globin polyadenylation signal (Gil and Proudfoot, 1987)
   4006..4059    -  CDS            lacI (fragment): lac repressor; lacI; The lac repressor binds to the lac operator to inhibit transcription in E. coli. This inhibition can be relieved by adding lactose or isopropyl-β-D-thiogalactopyranoside (IPTG).
   4242..4830    -  rep_origin     ori: high-copy-number ColE1/pMB1/pBR322/pUC origin of replication
   5001..5861    -  CDS            AmpR: β-lactamase; bla; confers resistance to ampicillin, carbenicillin, and related antibiotics
   5862..5966    -  promoter       AmpR promoter: bla
   6085..6201    +  CDS            str (fragment): STR_KLEPN - Protein inferred from homology: Swiss-Prot protein existence level 3. The aminoglycoside phosphotransferases achieve inactivation of their antibiotic substrates by phosphorylation. From Klebsiella pneumoniae.
   6527..6582    -  polyA_signal   β-globin poly(A) signal: rabbit β-globin polyadenylation signal (Gil and Proudfoot, 1987)
   6653..6775    -  CDS            HBB: HBB_COLGU - Experimental evidence at transcript level: Swiss-Prot protein existence level 2. Involved in oxygen transport from the lung to the various peripheral tissues. From Colobus guereza (Mantled guereza) (Eastern black-and-white colobus monkey).
   6779..7351    -  intron         β-globin intron: intron from rabbit β-globin gene
   7387..7409    +  protein_bind   attB2 (fragment): mutant version of attB; recombination site for the Gateway® BP reaction BP Clonase™
   7420..8014    -  CDS            mCherry (fragment): monomeric derivative of DsRed fluorescent protein (Shaner et al., 2004) mammalian codon-optimized
   8293..8499    -  CDS            CFTR (fragment): CFTR_HUMAN - Also known as ABCC7. Experimental evidence at protein level: Swiss-Prot protein existence level 1. Epithelial ion channel that plays an important role in the regulation of epithelial ion and water transport and fluid homeostasis (PubMed:26823428). Mediates the transport of chloride ions across the cell membrane (PubMed:10792060, PubMed:11524016, PubMed:11707463, PubMed:12519745, PubMed:15010471, PubMed:12588899, PubMed:17036051, PubMed:19398555, PubMed:19621064, PubMed:22178883, PubMed:25330774, PubMed:1712898, PubMed:8910473, PubMed:9804160, PubMed:12529365, PubMed:17182731, PubM
   8592..8703    -  CDS            mCherry (fragment): monomeric derivative of DsRed fluorescent protein (Shaner et al., 2004) mammalian codon-optimized
   8722..9423    -  CDS            Superfolder GFP: Superfolder GFP is a basic (constitutively fluorescent) green fluorescent protein published in 2005, derived from Aequorea victoria. It is reported to be a very rapidly-maturing weak dimer.
   9409..9603    -  CDS            KPNA2 (fragment): IMA1_HUMAN - Also known as RCH1, SRP1. Experimental evidence at protein level: Swiss-Prot protein existence level 1. Functions in nuclear protein import as an adapter protein for nuclear receptor KPNB1. Binds specifically and directly to substrates containing either a simple or bipartite NLS motif. Docking of the importin/substrate complex to the nuclear pore complex (NPC) is mediated by KPNB1 through binding to nucleoporin FxFG repeats and the complex is subsequently translocated through the pore by an energy requiring, Ran-dependent mechanism. At the nucleoplasmic side of the NPC, Ran binds
   9656..18      -  promoter       minimal CMV promoter (fragment) (across the origin): human cytomegalovirus (CMV) immediate early promoter
>Addgene plasmid #118804 | pHBS1396 [IBB-GFP-mCherry3E]-[BFP-P2A-TDP43 WT] | addgene full sequence | sequence record 229724 | Addgene NGS Result
CCTCCCACCGTACACGCCACCTCGACATACTCGAGTAGTTATTAATAGTAATCAATTACGGGGTCATTAG
TTCATAGCCCATATATGGAGTTCCGCGTTACATAACTTACGGTAAATGGCCCGCCTGGCTGACCGCCCAA
CGACCCCCGCCCATTGACGTCAATAATGACGTATGTTCCCATAGTAACGCCAATAGGGACTTTCCATTGA
CGTCAATGGGTGGAGTATTTACGGTAAACTGCCCACTTGGCAGTACATCAAGTGTATCATATGCCAAGTA
CGCCCCCTATTGACGTCAATGACGGTAAATGGCCCGCCTGGCATTATGCCCAGTACATGACCTTATGGGA
CTTTCCTACTTGGCAGTACATCTACGTATTAGTCATCGCTATTACCATGGTGATGCGGTTTTGGCAGTAC
ATCAATGGGCGTGGATAGCGGTTTGACTCACGGGGATTTCCAAGTCTCCACCCCATTGACGTCAATGGGA
GTTTGTTTTGGCACCAAAATCAACGGGACTTTCCAAAATGTCGTAACAACTCCGCCCCATTGACGCAAAT
GGGCGGTAGGCGTGTACGGTGGGAGGTCTATATAAGCAGAGCTGGTTTAGTGAACCGTCAGATCCGCTAG
GGATCCTCTAGTCAGCTGACGCGTTACCACCGGTGCCACCATGGGAAGCGAGCTGATTAAGGAGAACATG
CACATGAAGCTGTACATGGAGGGCACCGTGGACAACCATCACTTCAAGTGCACATCCGAGGGCGAAGGCA
AGCCCTACGAGGGCACCCAGACCATGAGAATCAAGGTGGTCGAGGGCGGCCCTCTCCCCTTCGCCTTCGA
CATCCTGGCTACTAGCTTCCTCTACGGCAGCAAGACCTTCATCAACCACACCCAGGGCATCCCCGACTTC
TTCAAGCAGTCCTTCCCTGAGGGCTTCACATGGGAGAGAGTCACCACATACGAAGACGGGGGCGTGCTGA
CCGCTACCCAGGACACCAGCCTCCAGGACGGCTGCCTCATCTACAACGTCAAGATCAGAGGGGTGAACTT
CACATCCAACGGCCCTGTGATGCAGAAGAAAACACTCGGCTGGGAGGCCTTCACCGAGACGCTGTACCCC
GCTGACGGCGGCCTGGAAGGCAGAAACGACATGGCCCTGAAGCTCGTGGGCGGGAGCCATCTGATCGCAA
ACGCCAAGACCACATATAGATCCAAGAAACCCGCTAAGAACCTCAAGATGCCTGGCGTCTACTATGTGGA
CTACAGACTGGAAAGAATCAAGGAGGCCAACAACGAGACCTACGTCGAGCAGCACGAGGTGGCAGTGGCC
AGATACTGCGACCTCCCTAGCAAACTGGGGCACAAGCTTAATTCCGGACTCAGATCTCGAGCTCAAGCTT
CGAATTCTGCAGTCGACGGTACCGCGGGCCCGGGATCCACCGGATCTAGAGGAGGAAGCGGAGCTACTAA
CTTCAGCCTGCTGAAGCAGGCTGGAGACGTGGAGGAGAACCCTGGACCTATGTCTGAATATATTCGGGTA
ACCGAAGATGAGAACGATGAGCCCATTGAAATACCATCGGAAGACGATGGGACGGTGCTGCTCTCCACGG
TTACAGCCCAGTTTCCAGGGGCGTGTGGGCTTCGCTACAGGAATCCAGTGTCTCAGTGTATGAGAGGTGT
CCGGCTGGTAGAAGGAATTCTGCATGCCCCAGATGCTGGCTGGGGAAATCTGGTGTATGTTGTCAACTAT
CCAAAAGATAACAAAAGAAAAATGGATGAGACAGATGCTTCATCAGCAGTGAAAGTGAAAAGAGCAGTCC
AGAAAACATCCGATTTAATAGTGTTGGGTCTCCCATGGAAAACAACCGAACAGGACCTGAAAGAGTATTT
TAGTACCTTTGGAGAAGTTCTTATGGTGCAGGTCAAGAAAGATCTTAAGACTGGTCATTCAAAGGGGTTT
GGCTTTGTTCGTTTTACGGAATATGAAACACAAGTGAAAGTAATGTCACAGCGACATATGATAGATGGAC
GATGGTGTGACTGCAAACTTCCTAATTCTAAGCAAAGCCAAGATGAGCCTTTGAGAAGCAGAAAAGTGTT
TGTGGGGCGCTGTACAGAGGACATGACTGAGGATGAGCTGCGGGAGTTCTTCTCTCAGTACGGGGATGTG
ATGGATGTCTTCATCCCCAAGCCATTCAGGGCCTTTGCCTTTGTTACATTTGCAGATGATCAGATTGCGC
AGTCTCTTTGTGGAGAGGACTTGATCATTAAAGGAATCAGCGTTCATATATCCAATGCCGAACCTAAGCA
CAATAGCAATAGACAGTTAGAAAGAAGTGGAAGATTTGGTGGTAATCCAGGTGGCTTTGGGAATCAGGGT
GGATTTGGTAATAGCAGAGGGGGTGGAGCTGGTTTGGGAAACAATCAAGGTAGTAATATGGGTGGTGGGA
TGAACTTTGGTGCGTTCAGCATTAATCCAGCCATGATGGCTGCCGCCCAGGCAGCACTACAGAGCAGTTG
GGGTATGATGGGCATGTTAGCCAGCCAGCAGAACCAGTCAGGCCCATCGGGTAATAACCAAAACCAAGGC
AACATGCAGAGGGAGCCAAACCAGGCCTTCGGTTCTGGAAATAACTCTTATAGTGGCTCTAATTCTGGTG
CAGCAATTGGTTGGGGATCAGCATCCAATGCAGGGTCGGGCAGTGGTTTTAATGGAGGCTTTGGCTCAAG
CATGGATTCTAAGTCTTCTGGCTGGGGAATGTAGACTAGACCCAGCTTTCTTGTACAAAGTGGTTGATCC
TCTACTAGTAAGCTTGCATGCGATATCTCTAGAGCTGAGAACTTCAGGGTGAGTTTGGGGACCCTTGATT
GTTCTTTCTTTTTCGCTATTGTAAAATTCATGTTATATGGAGGGGGCAAAGTTTTCAGGGTGTTGTTTAG
AATGGGAAGATGTCCCTTGTATCACCATGGACCCTCATGATAATTTTGTTTCTTTCACTTTCTACTCTGT
TGACAACCATTGTCTCCTCTTATTTTCTTTTCATTTTCTGTAACTTTTTCGTTAAACTTTAGCTTGCATT
TGTAACGAATTTTTAAATTCACTTTTGTTTATTTGTCAGATTGTAAGTACTTTCTCTAATCACTTTTTTT
TCAAGGCAATCAGGGTATATTATATTGTACTTCAGCACAGTTTTAGAGAACAATTGTTATAATTAAATGA
TAAGGTAGAATATTTCTGCATATAAATTCTGGCTGGCGTGGAAATATTCTTATTGGTAGAAACAACTACA
CCCTGGTCATCATCCTGCCTTTCTCTTTATGGTTACAATGATATACACTGTTTGAGATGAGGATAAAATA
CTCTGAGTCCAAACCGGGCCCCTCTGCTAACCATGTTCATGCCTTCTTCTCTTTCCTACAGCTCCTGGGC
AACGTGCTGGTTGTTGTGCTGTCTCATCATTTTGGCAAAGAATTCACTCCTCAGGTGCAGGCTGCCTATC
AGAAGGTGGTGGCTGGTGTGGCCAATGCCCTGGCTCACAAATACCACTGAGATCTTTTTCCCTCTGCCAA
AAATTATGGGGACATCATGAAGCCCCTTGAGCATCTGACTTCTGGCTAATAAAGGAAATTTATTTTCATT
GCAATAGTGTGTTGGAATTTTTTGTGTCTCTCACTCGGAAGGACATATGGGAGGGCAAATCATTTAAAAC
ATCAGAATGAGTATTTGGTTTAGAGTTTGGCAACATATGCCCATATGCTGGCTGCCATGAACAAAGGTTG
GCTATAAAGAGGTCATCAGTATATGAAACAGCCCCCTGCTGTCCATTCCTTATTCCATAGAAAAGCCTTG
ACTTGAGGTTAGATTTTTTTTATATTTTGTTTTGTGTTATTTTTTTCTTTAACATCCCTAAAATTTTCCT
TACATGTTTTACTAGCCAGATTTTTCCTCCTCTCCTGACTACTCCCAGTCATAGCTGTCCCTCTTCTCTT
ATGGAGATCCCTCGACTGCATTAATGAATCGGCCAACGCGCGGGGAGAGGCGGTTTGCGTATTGGGCGCT
CTTCCGCTTCCTCGCTCACTGACTCGCTGCGCTCGGTCGTTCGGCTGCGGCGAGCGGTATCAGCTCACTC
AAAGGCGGTAATACGGTTATCCACAGAATCAGGGGATAACGCAGGAAAGAACATGTGAGCAAAAGGCCAG
CAAAAGGCCAGGAACCGTAAAAAGGCCGCGTTGCTGGCGTTTTTCCATAGGCTCCGCCCCCCTGACGAGC
ATCACAAAAATCGACGCTCAAGTCAGAGGTGGCGAAACCCGACAGGACTATAAAGATACCAGGCGTTTCC
CCCTGGAAGCTCCCTCGTGCGCTCTCCTGTTCCGACCCTGCCGCTTACCGGATACCTGTCCGCCTTTCTC
CCTTCGGGAAGCGTGGCGCTTTCTCATAGCTCACGCTGTAGGTATCTCAGTTCGGTGTAGGTCGTTCGCT
CCAAGCTGGGCTGTGTGCACGAACCCCCCGTTCAGCCCGACCGCTGCGCCTTATCCGGTAACTATCGTCT
TGAGTCCAACCCGGTAAGACACGACTTATCGCCACTGGCAGCAGCCACTGGTAACAGGATTAGCAGAGCG
AGGTATGTAGGCGGTGCTACAGAGTTCTTGAAGTGGTGGCCTAACTACGGCTACACTAGAAGAACAGTAT
TTGGTATCTGCGCTCTGCTGAAGCCAGTTACCTTCGGAAAAAGAGTTGGTAGCTCTTGATCCGGCAAACA
AACCACCGCTGGTAGCGGTGGTTTTTTTGTTTGCAAGCAGCAGATTACGCGCAGAAAAAAAGGATCTCAA
GAAGATCCTTTGATCTTTTCTACGGGGTCTGACGCTCAGTGGAACGAAAACTCACGTTAAGGGATTTTGG
TCATGAGATTATCAAAAAGGATCTTCACCTAGATCCTTTTAAATTAAAAATGAAGTTTTAAATCAATCTA
AAGTATATATGAGTAAACTTGGTCTGACAGTTACCAATGCTTAATCAGTGAGGCACCTATCTCAGCGATC
TGTCTATTTCGTTCATCCATAGTTGCCTGACTCCCCGTCGTGTAGATAACTACGATACGGGAGGGCTTAC
CATCTGGCCCCAGTGCTGCAATGATACCGCGAGACCCACGCTCACCGGCTCCAGATTTATCAGCAATAAA
CCAGCCAGCCGGAAGGGCCGAGCGCAGAAGTGGTCCTGCAACTTTATCCGCCTCCATCCAGTCTATTAAT
TGTTGCCGGGAAGCTAGAGTAAGTAGTTCGCCAGTTAATAGTTTGCGCAACGTTGTTGCCATTGCTACAG
GCATCGTGGTGTCACGCTCGTCGTTTGGTATGGCTTCATTCAGCTCCGGTTCCCAACGATCAAGGCGAGT
TACATGATCCCCCATGTTGTGCAAAAAAGCGGTTAGCTCCTTCGGTCCTCCGATCGTTGTCAGAAGTAAG
TTGGCCGCAGTGTTATCACTCATGGTTATGGCAGCACTGCATAATTCTCTTACTGTCATGCCATCCGTAA
GATGCTTTTCTGTGACTGGTGAGTACTCAACCAAGTCATTCTGAGAATAGTGTATGCGGCGACCGAGTTG
CTCTTGCCCGGCGTCAACACGGGATAATACCGCGCCACATAGCAGAACTTTAAAAGTGCTCATCATTGGA
AAACGTTCTTCGGGGCGAAAACTCTCAAGGATCTTACCGCTGTTGAGATCCAGTTCGATGTAACCCACTC
GTGCACCCAACTGATCTTCAGCATCTTTTACTTTCACCAGCGTTTCTGGGTGAGCAAAAACAGGAAGGCA
AAATGCCGCAAAAAAGGGAATAAGGGCGACACGGAAATGTTGAATACTCATACTCTTCCTTTTTCAATAT
TATTGAAGCATTTATCAGGGTTATTGTCTCATGAGCGGATACATATTTGAATGTATTTAGAAAAATAAAC
AAATAGGGGTTCCGCGCACATTTCCCCGAAAAGTGCCACCTGACGTCTAAGAAACCATTATTATCATGAC
ATTAACCTATAAAAATAGGCGTATCACGAGGCCCTTTCGTCTTCACTCGACGCGGCCAGCTTGGTCGAGC
TGGATACTTCCCGTCCGCCAGGGGGACATGCCGGCGATGCTGAAGGTCGCGCGCATTCCCGATGAAGAGG
CCGGTTACCGCCTGTTGACCTGGTGGGACGGGCAGGGCGCCGAGTTCATAAGAGAAGAGGGACAGCTATG
ACTGGGAGTAGTCAGGAGAGGAGGAAAAATCTGGCTAGTAAAACATGTAAGGAAAATTTTAGGGATGTTA
AAGAAAAAAATAACACAAAACAAAATATAAAAAAAATCTAACCTCAAGTCAAGGCTTTTCTATGGAATAA
GGAATGGACAGCAGGGGGCTGTTTCATATACTGATGACCTCTTTATAGCCAACCTTTGTTCATGGCAGCC
AGCATATGGGCATATGTTGCCAAACTCTAAACCAAATACTCATTCTGATGTTTTAAATGATTTGCCCTCC
CATATGTCCTTCCGAGTGAGAGACACAAAAAATTCCAACACACTATTGCAATGAAAATAAATTTCCTTTA
TTAGCCAGAAGTCAGATGCTCAAGGGGCTTCATGATGTCCCCATAATTTTTGGCAGAGGGAAAAAGATCT
CAGTGGTATTTGTGAGCCAGGGCATTGGCCACACCAGCCACCACCTTCTGATAGGCAGCCTGCACCTGAG
GAGTGAATTCTTTGCCAAAATGATGAGACAGCACAACAACCAGCACGTTGCCCAGGAGCTGTAGGAAAGA
GAAGAAGGCATGAACATGGTTAGCAGAGGGGCCCGGTTTGGACTCAGAGTATTTTATCCTCATCTCAAAC
AGTGTATATCATTGTAACCATAAAGAGAAAGGCAGGATGATGACCAGGGTGTAGTTGTTTCTACCAATAA
GAATATTTCCACGCCAGCCAGAATTTATATGCAGAAATATTCTACCTTATCATTTAATTATAACAATTGT
TCTCTAAAACTGTGCTGAAGTACAATATAATATACCCTGATTGCCTTGAAAAAAAAGTGATTAGAGAAAG
TACTTACAATCTGACAAATAAACAAAAGTGAATTTAAAAATTCGTTACAAATGCAAGCTAAAGTTTAACG
AAAAAGTTACAGAAAATGAAAAGAAAATAAGAGGAGACAATGGTTGTCAACAGAGTAGAAAGTGAAAGAA
ACAAAATTATCATGAGGGTCCATGGTGATACAAGGGACATCTTCCCATTCTAAACAACACCCTGAAAACT
TTGCCCCCTCCATATAACATGAATTTTACAATAGCGAAAAAGAAAGAACAATCAAGGGTCCCCAAACTCA
CCCTGAAGTTCTCAGTCTAGAGTCGAGAGGATCAATCACTTTGTACAAGAAAGCTGGGTCTAGATAGCTT
ACTTGTACAGCTCGTCCATGCCGCCGGTGGAGTGGCGGCCCTCGGCGCGTTCGTACTGTTCCACGATGGT
GTAGTCCTCGTTGTGGGAGGTGATGTCCAACTTGATGTTGACGTTGTAGGCGCCGGGCAGCTGCACGGGC
TTCTTGGCCTTGTAGGTGGTCTTGACCTCAGCGTCGTAGTGGCCGCCGTCCTTCAGCTTCAGCCTCTGCT
TGATCTCGCCCTTCAGGGCGCCGTCCTCGGGGTACATCCGCTCGGAGGAGGCCTCCCAGCCCATGGTCTT
CTTCTGCATTACGGGGCCGTCGGAGGGGAAGTTGGTGCCGCGCAGCTTCACCTTGTAGATGAACTCGCCG
TCCTGCAGGGAGGAGTCCTGGGTCACGGTCACCACGCCGCCGTCCTCGAAGTTCATCACGCGCTCCCACT
TGAAGCCCTCGGGGAAGGACAGCTTCAAGTAGTCGGGGATGTCGGCGGGGTGCTTCACGTAGGCCTTGGA
GCCGTACATGAACTGAGGGGACAGGATGTCCCAGGCGAAGGGCAGGGGGCCACCCTTGGTCACCTTCAGC
TTGGCGGTCTGGGTGCCCTCGTAGGGGCGGCCCTGAGGAAAAAAAAGGAAAGGGCATGCTCGCCATGTGC
AAGATACAGTGTTGAATGTGGTGCAAAATATAAAGATGTGGAAGAAAAAGCCACTGAAAATAATATGAGG
AAATAAAAAACTAGAGTAAATTATCAGTGGAACAATTTCTATTATACAAGACACTACACCCATACATTCT
CCTAATGCTCATGTAAGAATTTCTCCAAAAATACCTTCCAGCACTACAAACTAGAAAAAAAAAGAGACAT
GGACACCAAATTAAGTTCTTAATAGTGAAGAACAAAAGAACTACCTTGCCTGCTCCAGTGGATCCAGCAA
CCGCCAACAACTGTCCTCTTTCTATCTTGAAATTAATATCTTTCAGGACAGGAGTACCAAGAAGTGAGAA
ATTACTGAAGAAGAGGCTGTCATCACCATTAGAAGTTTTTCTATTGTTATTGTTTTGTTTTGCTTTCTCA
AATAATTCCCCAAATCCCTGTTAAAAAAAAACACACACACACACACACACACACACATCAAAAATAAAAG
ATGAGTTTGTCAGATATTTTCAATAGATGCTTGTTTTATGTACCATACTCACCTCGCCCTCGCCCTCGAT
CTCGAACTCGTGGCCGTTCACGGAGCCCTCCATGTGCACCTTGAAGCGCATGAACTCCTTGATGATGGCC
ATGTTATCCTCCTCGCCCTTGCTGGTTCCGGTGCCTCCACTTTCATCTTCACCTTTAGTGATACCGGCTG
CCGTCACGAACTCCTTCAGGACCATGTGATCGCGCTTCTCGTTCGGGTCTTTGCTCAGCGTGGTCTGGGT
GCTCAGATAGTGGTTGTCCGGCAGGCGCACCGGGCCGTCGCCGATCGGGGTGTTCTGCTGTTTGTGGTCG
GCTTCCTGCTGGCTGCCGTCCTCAACGTTGTGGCGGATCTTGAAGTTAGCCTTGATGCCGTTCTTCTGCT
TGTCGGCTTCGATACGGACGTTGTGGCTGTTGTGGTTGTACTCCAGCTTGTGACCCAGGATGTTGCCGTC
CTCCTTGAAGTCGTTGCCCTTCAGCTCGATGCGGTTCACCAGGGTGTCGCCCTCGAACTTCACCTCCGCG
CGGGTCTTGTAGGTGCCGTCGTCCTTGAACTCGATGGTGCGCTCCTGGACGTAGCCTTCCGGCATGGCGG
ACTTGAAGAAGTCGTGACGCTTCATGTGGTCCGGGTAGCGGCTGAAGCACTGCACGCCGTAGGTCAGGGT
GGTCACGAGGGTCGGCCACGGCACCGGCAGCTTGCCGGTGGTGCAGATGAACTTCAGGGTCAGCTTGCCC
TCGGTGGCATCGCCCTCGCCCTCGCCACGCACGCTGAACTTGTGGCCGTTTACGTCGCCGTCCAGCTCGA
CTTTGATAGGCACAGTACCTGTAAATAGTTCCTCTCCTTTACTGGTACCATCATCAGGGAATGAGCTTAC
ATTTCTCCTCTTCAGCATCTGGTCATCCTTCTTAGCTTTCCTCAGCTCCACATTGACCTCTATTCTGCGA
CGCCTCATTTCTGTACTGTCTTTTCCCTTGTTCTTGAATCTGTGAAGACGGGCAGCTGGTGTATTAGCAT
TCTCGTTGGTGGATCCCATGGTGGCACCGGTGAATTCTCCAGGCGATCTGACGGTTCACTAAACGAGCTC
TGCTTATATAGG
